LOCUS       Exported 2403 bp ds-DNA circular SYN 12-MAY-2021
DEFINITION  Type 3, Red fluorescent protein.
ACCESSION   .
VERSION     .
KEYWORDS    pPTK016-3-RFP_Intra
SOURCE      synthetic DNA construct
  ORGANISM  synthetic DNA construct
REFERENCE   1 (bases 1 to 2403)
  AUTHORS   Obst U, Lu TK, Sieber V
  TITLE     A Modular Toolkit for Generating Pichia pastoris Secretion
            Libraries.
  JOURNAL   ACS Synth Biol. 2017 Mar 15. doi: 10.1021/acssynbio.6b00337.
  PUBMED    28252957
REFERENCE   2 (bases 1 to 2403)
  AUTHORS   .
  TITLE     Direct Submission
  JOURNAL   Exported May 12, 2021 from SnapGene Server 1.1.58
            http://www.snapgene.com
FEATURES             Location/Qualifiers
     source          1..2403
                     /organism="synthetic DNA construct"
                     /mol_type="other DNA"
     terminator      755..789
                     /label=lambda t0 terminator
                     /note="minimal transcription terminator from phage lambda
                     (Scholtissek and Grosse, 1987)"
     CDS             complement(860..1519)
                     /codon_start=1
                     /gene="cat"
                     /product="chloramphenicol acetyltransferase"
                     /label=CmR
                     /note="confers resistance to chloramphenicol"
                     /translation="MEKKITGYTTVDISQWHRKEHFEAFQSVAQCTYNQTVQLDITAFL
                     KTVKKNKHKFYPAFIHILARLMNAHPEFRMAMKDGELVIWDSVHPCYTVFHEQTETFSS
                     LWSEYHDDFRQFLHIYSQDVACYGENLAYFPKGFIENMFFVSANPWVSFTSFDLNVANM
                     DNFFAPVFTMGKYYTQGDKVLMPLAIQVHHAVCDGFHVGRMLNELQQYCDEWQGGA"
     primer_bind     1434..1453
                     /label=CAT-R
                     /note="Chloramphenicol resistance gene, reverse primer"
     rep_origin      1701..2289
                     /direction=RIGHT
                     /label=ori
                     /note="high-copy-number ColE1/pMB1/pBR322/pUC origin of
                     replication"
     primer_bind     2190..2209
                     /label=pBR322ori-F
                     /note="pBR322 origin, forward primer"
ORIGIN
        1 gcaacttccg gtatggtgtc aaagggagag gaaaataata tggctattat taaggagttt
       61 atgcgtttta aggtacatat ggaaggttct gtcaacggtc acgaattcga aattgaaggt
      121 gagggggagg ggaggccata cgagggaact cagactgcta agttaaaggt cactaaaggt
      181 ggtcctttac ctttcgcctg ggatatcctg tctccacagt ttatgtacgg ttcaaaggct
      241 tatgtgaaac atcctgccga tatcccagat tatcttaaac tttctttccc tgagggtttt
      301 aagtgggaga gggtaatgaa ctttgaagac ggtggtgtgg tcactgttac tcaggactca
      361 agtctgcagg acggtgagtt catctacaag gtgaagctga gaggtaccaa ttttccatca
      421 gatggtcccg tgatgcaaaa aaagacaatg ggttgggaag cttctagtga acgtatgtat
      481 cccgaagatg gagctttgaa aggtgaaatt aagcaaagac taaaacttaa ggatggtgga
      541 cattacgatg ctgaagttaa gacgacctac aaggccaaaa agccagtcca gttgcctgga
      601 gcatacaatg ttaacatcaa attggatata acttcccata atgaagacta taccatcgtc
      661 gagcaatacg aacgagccga agggagacac agtactggtg gtatggatga actttataaa
      721 ggatccggaa ccgcaggatc ctgagaccag accaataaaa aacgcccggc ggcaaccgag
      781 cgttctgaac aaatccagat ggagttctga ggtcattact ggatctatca acaggagtcc
      841 aagcgagctc gatatcaaat tacgccccgc cctgccactc atcgcagtac tgttgtaatt
      901 cattaagcat tctgccgaca tggaagccat cacaaacggc atgatgaacc tgaatcgcca
      961 gcggcatcag caccttgtcg ccttgcgtat aatatttgcc catggtgaaa acgggggcga
     1021 agaagttgtc catattggcc acgtttaaat caaaactggt gaaactcacc cagggattgg
     1081 ctgaaacgaa aaacatattc tcaataaacc ctttagggaa ataggccagg ttttcaccgt
     1141 aacacgccac atcttgcgaa tatatgtgta gaaactgccg gaaatcgtcg tggtattcac
     1201 tccagagcga tgaaaacgtt tcagtttgct catggaaaac ggtgtaacaa gggtgaacac
     1261 tatcccatat caccagctca ccgtctttca ttgccatacg aaattccgga tgagcattca
     1321 tcaggcgggc aagaatgtga ataaaggccg gataaaactt gtgcttattt ttctttacgg
     1381 tctttaaaaa ggccgtaata tccagctgaa cggtctggtt ataggtacat tgagcaactg
     1441 actgaaatgc ctcaaaatgt tctttacgat gccattggga tatatcaacg gtggtatatc
     1501 cagtgatttt tttctccatt ttagcttcct tagctcctga aaatctcgat aactcaaaaa
     1561 atacgcccgg tagtgatctt atttcattat ggtgaaagtt ggaacctctt acgtgcccga
     1621 tcaatcatga ccaaaatccc ttaacgtgag ttttcgttcc actgagcgtc agaccccgta
     1681 gaaaagatca aaggatcttc ttgagatcct ttttttctgc gcgtaatctg ctgcttgcaa
     1741 acaaaaaaac caccgctacc agcggtggtt tgtttgccgg atcaagagct accaactctt
     1801 tttccgaagg taactggctt cagcagagcg cagataccaa atactgttct tctagtgtag
     1861 ccgtagttag gccaccactt caagaactct gtagcaccgc ctacatacct cgctctgcta
     1921 atcctgttac cagtggctgc tgccagtggc gataagtcgt gtcttaccgg gttggactca
     1981 agacgatagt taccggataa ggcgcagcgg tcgggctgaa cggggggttc gtgcacacag
     2041 cccagcttgg agcgaacgac ctacaccgaa ctgagatacc tacagcgtga gctatgagaa
     2101 agcgccacgc ttcccgaagg gagaaaggcg gacaggtatc cggtaagcgg cagggtcgga
     2161 acaggagagc gcacgaggga gcttccaggg ggaaacgcct ggtatcttta tagtcctgtc
     2221 gggtttcgcc acctctgact tgagcgtcga tttttgtgat gctcgtcagg ggggcggagc
     2281 ctatggaaaa acgccagcaa cgcggccttt ttacggttcc tggccttttg ctggcctttt
     2341 gctcacatgt tctttcctgc gttatcccct gattctgtgg ataaccgtag tcggtctcat
     2401 atg
//
