[The description below was written by a language model from this plasmid's Addgene catalogue record and the feature table of its GenBank file.]
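Description:
pPTK016-3-RFP_Intra is a small (about 2.4 kb) part-storage plasmid from a modular Golden Gate/MoClo toolkit built for generating Pichia pastoris secretion libraries. It is based on the pYTK001 entry vector of the yeast MoClo toolkit and, according to the depositor, follows the same design rules and is compatible with that existing kit. The backbone is minimal and purely bacterial. It has a high-copy ColE1/pUC-type origin for propagation in E. coli and a chloramphenicol acetyltransferase gene (CmR) for selection, with a lambda t0 terminator annotated next to the resistance cassette. No yeast origin, yeast marker or integration sequence is annotated. Although it is catalogued under yeast expression, the plasmid therefore acts as a donor of a standardized part and not as a vector that expresses anything itself.

The payload is a synthetic coding sequence of about 735 bp for a red fluorescent protein, stored as a "Type 3" part, the position that holds coding sequences in the toolkit's assembly scheme. The record lists no promoter for the insert, so transcription depends on promoter and terminator parts added during later assembly. The part was inserted through BsmBI sites that were destroyed in cloning, and two point changes removed internal BsaI recognition sequence. This domestication lets the part be released and joined by BsaI-based Golden Gate assembly without being cut internally. The name "Intra" suggests an intracellular reporter version, but the record does not explain it, nor does it say which RFP variant is encoded. The feature table annotates only backbone elements, leaving the RFP region unannotated.
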