Addgene plasmid #84975: pPTK016-3-RFP_Intra
Purpose: Type 3, Red fluorescent protein
Depositing lab: Volker Sieber. Depositing organization: Technische Universitaet Muenchen (TUM). Publication: A Modular Toolkit for Generating Pichia pastoris Secretion Libraries. Obst U, Lu TK, Sieber V. ACS Synth Biol. 2017 Mar 15. doi: 10.1021/acssynbio.6b00337. PubMed 28252957.
Backbone
  Vector backbone: pYTK001-EntryVector
  Backbone manufacturer: Lee et al. (2015), ACS Synth. Biol. 4, 975–986.
  Backbone size w/o insert (bp): 1662
  Total vector size (bp): 2403
  Vector type: Yeast Expression, Synthetic Biology
Growth in bacteria
  Bacterial resistance: Chloramphenicol, 25 μg/mL
  Growth temperature: 37°C
  Growth strain: DH5alpha
  Copy number: High Copy
Gene/Insert
  Gene/Insert name: Red fluorescent protein (alt name: RFP_Intra)
  Species: Synthetic
  Insert size (bp): 735
  Mutation: BsaI site removed (1677 c to g and 1794 a to g)
  Promoter: Non
  Cloning method: Restriction Enzyme; 5′ cloning site BsmBI (destroyed during cloning); 3′ cloning site BsmBI (destroyed during cloning)
  Sequencing primers: 5′ ccttttgctggccttttgctc; 3′ ccagtaatgacctcagaactcc
Terms and licenses: Academic/Nonprofit Terms; Industry Terms: Not Available to Industry
Depositor comments: Design of this plasmid was performed according to the described Methods in Lee et al. 2015 (A Highly Characterized Yeast Toolkit for Modular, Multipart Assembly) and this plasmid is compatible with the existing toolkit (MoClo-YTK, Kit number 1000000061)
How to cite: pPTK016-3-RFP_Intra was a gift from Volker Sieber (Addgene plasmid # 84975 ; http://n2t.net/addgene:84975 ; RRID:Addgene_84975)
